>Addgene plasmid #233738 | HIS-HA-CMYC P53 | addgene full sequence | sequence record 464803 | Addgene NGS Result
TAATACGACTCACTATAGGGAGACCACAACGGTTTCCCTCTAGTGCCGGCTCCGGAGAGCTCTTTAATTA
AGCGGCCGCCCTGCAGGACTCGAGTTCTAGAAATAATTTTGTTTAACTTTAAGAAGGAGATATACATATG
AAATCAAGCCATCACCACCATCACCATGGTGGCGGGGGCAGCTACCCATACGACGTACCAGACTATGCGG
GGGGCGGGGGGAGCGAACAGAAGTTGATCTCAGAAGAGGATTTAGGTGGGAGCGCTAGC
[1179 nt withheld, positions 270-1448]
TAAGGATCCGCGATCGCGGCGCGCCACCTGGTGGCCGGCCGGTACCACGCGTGCGCGCTGATCCGGCTGC
TAACAAAGCCCGAAAGGAAGCTGAGTTGGCTGCTGCCACCGCTGAGCAATAACTAGCATAACCCCTTGGG
GCCTCTAAACGGGTCTTGAGGGGTTTTTTGCTGAAAGGAGGAACTATATCCGGATATCCACAGGACGGGT
GTGGTCGCCATGATCGCGTAGTCGATAGTGGCTCCAAGTAGCGAAGCGAGCAGGACTGGGCGGCGGCCAA
AGCGGTCGGACAGTGCTCCGAGAACGGGTGCGCATAGAAATTGCATCAACGCATATAGCGCTAGCAGCAC
GCCATAGTGACTGGCGATGCTGTCGGAATGGACGATATCCCGCAAGAGGCCCGGCAGTACCGGCATAACC
AAGCCTATGCCTACAGCATCCAGGGTGACGGTGCCGAGGATGACGATGAGCGCATTGTTAGATTTCATAC
ACGGTGCCTGACTGCGTTAGCAATTTAACTGTGATAAACTACCGCATTAAAGCTTATCGATGATAAGCTG
TCAAACATGAGAATTCTTGAAGACGAAAGGGCCTCGTGATACGCCTATTTTTATAGGTTAATGTCATGAT
AATAATGGTTTCTTAGACGTCAGGTGGCACTTTTCGGGGAAATGTGCGCGGAACCCCTATTTGTTTATTT
TTCTAAATACATTCAAATATGTATCCGCTCATGAGACAATAACCCTGATAAATGCTTCAATAACATTGAA
AAAGGAAGAGTATGAGTATTCAACATTTCCGTGTCGCCCTTATTCCCTTTTTTGCGGCATTTTGCCTTCC
TGTTTTTGCTCACCCAGAAACGCTGGTGAAAGTAAAAGATGCTGAAGATCAGTTGGGTGCACGAGTGGGT
TACATCGAACTGGATCTCAACAGCGGTAAGATCCTTGAGAGTTTTCGCCCCGAAGAACGTTTTCCAATGA
TGAGCACTTTTAAAGTTCTGCTATGTGGCGCGGTATTATCCCGTGTTGACGCCGGGCAAGAGCAACTCGG
TCGCCGCATACACTATTCTCAGAATGACTTGGTTGAGTACTCACCAGTCACAGAAAAGCATCTTACGGAT
GGCATGACAGTAAGAGAATTATGCAGTGCTGCCATAACCATGAGTGATAACACTGCGGCCAACTTACTTC
TGACAACGATCGGAGGACCGAAGGAGCTAACCGCTTTTTTGCACAACATGGGGGATCATGTAACTCGCCT
TGATCGTTGGGAACCGGAGCTGAATGAAGCCATACCAAACGACGAGCGTGACACCACGATGCCTGCAGCA
ATGGCAACAACGTTGCGCAAACTATTAACTGGCGAACTACTTACTCTAGCTTCCCGGCAACAATTAATAG
ACTGGATGGAGGCGGATAAAGTTGCAGGACCACTTCTGCGCTCGGCCCTTCCGGCTGGCTGGTTTATTGC
TGATAAATCTGGAGCCGGTGAGCGTGGGTCTCGCGGTATCATTGCAGCACTGGGGCCAGATGGTAAGCCC
TCCCGTATCGTAGTTATCTACACGACGGGGAGTCAGGCAACTATGGATGAACGAAATAGACAGATCGCTG
AGATAGGTGCCTCACTGATTAAGCATTGGTAACTGTCAGACCAAGTTTACTCATATATACTTTAGATTGA
TTTAAAACTTCATTTTTAATTTAAAAGGATCTAGGTGAAGATCCTTTTTGATAATCTCATGACCAAAATC
CCTTAACGTGAGTTTTCGTTCCACTGAGCGTCAGACCCCGTAGAAAAGATCAAAGGATCTTCTTGAGATC
CTTTTTTTCTGCGCGTAATCTGCTGCTTGCAAACAAAAAAACCACCGCTACCAGCGGTGGTTTGTTTGCC
GGATCAAGAGCTACCAACTCTTTTTCCGAAGGTAACTGGCTTCAGCAGAGCGCAGATACCAAATACTGTC
CTTCTAGTGTAGCCGTAGTTAGGCCACCACTTCAAGAACTCTGTAGCACCGCCTACATACCTCGCTCTGC
TAATCCTGTTACCAGTGGCTGCTGCCAGTGGCGATAAGTCGTGTCTTACCGGGTTGGACTCAAGACGATA
GTTACCGGATAAGGCGCAGCGGTCGGGCTGAACGGGGGGTTCGTGCACACAGCCCAGCTTGGAGCGAACG
ACCTACACCGAACTGAGATACCTACAGCGTGAGCTATGAGAAAGCGCCACGCTTCCCGAAGGGAGAAAGG
CGGACAGGTATCCGGTAAGCGGCAGGGTCGGAACAGGAGAGCGCACGAGGGAGCTTCCAGGGGGAAACGC
CTGGTATCTTTATAGTCCTGTCGGGTTTCGCCACCTCTGACTTGAGCGTCGATTTTTGTGATGCTCGTCA
GGGGGGCGGAGCCTATGGAAAAACGCCAGCAACGCGGCCTTTTTACGGTTCCTGGCCTTTTGCTGGCCTT
TTGCTCACATGTTCTTTCCTGCGTTATCCCCTGATTCTGTGGATAACCGTATTACCGCCTTTGAGTGAGC
TGATACCGCTCGCCGCAGCCGAACGACCGAGCGCAGCGAGTCAGTGAGCGAGGAAGCGGAAGAGCGCCTG
ATGCGGTATTTTCTCCTTACGCATCTGTGCGGTATTTCACACCGCAATGGTGCACTCTCAGTACAATCTG
CTCTGATGCCGCATAGTTAAGCCAGTATACACTCCGCTATCGCTACGTGACTGGGTCATGGCTGCGCCCC
GACACCCGCCAACACCCGCTGACGCGCCCTGACGGGCTTGTCTGCTCCCGGCATCCGCTTACAGACAAGC
TGTGACCGTCTCCGGGAGCTGCATGTGTCAGAGGTTTTCACCGTCATCACCGAAACGCGCGAGGCAGCTG
CGGTAAAGCTCATCAGCGTGGTCGTGAAGCGATTCACAGATGTCTGCCTGTTCATCCGCGTCCAGCTCGT
TGAGTTTCTCCAGAAGCGTTAATGTCTGGCTTCTGATAAAGCGGGCCATGTTAAGGGCGGTTTTTTCCTG
TTTGGTCACTGATGCCTCCGTGTAAGGGGGATTTCTGTTCATGGGGGTAATGATACCGATGAAACGAGAG
AGGATGCTCACGATACGGGTTACTGATGATGAACATGCCCGGTTACTGGAACGTTGTGAGGGTAAACAAC
TGGCGGTATGGATGCGGCGGGACCAGAGAAAAATCACTCAGGGTCAATGCCAGCGCTTCGTTAATACAGA
TGTAGGTGTTCCACAGGGTAGCCAGCAGCATCCTGCGATGCAGATCCGGAACATAATGGTGCAGGGCGCT
GACTTCCGCGTTTCCAGACTTTACGAAACACGGAAACCGAAGACCATTCATGTTGTTGCTCAGGTCGCAG
ACGTTTTGCAGCAGCAGTCGCTTCACGTTCGCTCGCGTATCGGTGATTCATTCTGCTAACCAGTAAGGCA
ACCCCGCCAGCCTAGCCGGGTCCTCAACGACAGGAGCACGATCATGCGCACCCGTGGCCAGGACCCAACG
CTGCCCGAGATGCGCCGCGTGCGGCTGCTGGAGATGGCGGACGCGATGGATATGTTCTGCCAAGGGTTGG
TTTGCGCATTCACAGTTCTCCGCAAGAATTGATTGGCTCCAATTCTTGGAGTGGTGAATCCGTTAGCGAG
GTGCCGCCGGCTTCCATTCAGGTCGAGGTGGCCCGGCTCCATGCACCGCGACGCAACGCGGGGAGGCAGA
CAAGGTATAGGGCGGCGCCTACAATCCATGCCAACCCGTTCCATGTGCTCGCCGAGGCGGCATAAATCGC
CGTGACGATCAGCGGTCCAATGATCGAAGTTAGGCTGGTAAGAGCCGCGAGCGATCCTTGAAGCTGTCCC
TGATGGTCGTCATCTACCTGCCTGGACAGCATGGCCTGCAACGCGGGCATCCCGATGCCGCCGGAAGCGA
GAAGAATCATAATGGGGAAGGCCATCCAGCCTCGCGTCGCGAACGCCAGCAAGACGTAGCCCAGCGCGTC
GGCCGCCATGCCGGCGATAATGGCCTGCTTCTCGCCGAAACGTTTGGTGGCGGGACCAGTGACGAAGGCT
TGAGCGAGGGCGTGCAAGATTCCGAATACCGCAAGCGACAGGCCGATCATCGTCGCGCTCCAGCGAAAGC
GGTCCTCGCCGAAAATGACCCAGAGCGCTGCCGGCACCTGTCCTACGAGTTGCATGATAAAGAAGACAGT
CATAAGTGCGGCGACGATAGTCATGCCCCGCGCCCACCGGAAGGAGCTGACTGGGTTGAAGGCTCTCAAG
GGCATCGGTCGACGCTCTCCCTTATGCGACTCCTGCATTAGGAAGCAGCCCAGTAGTAGGTTGAGGCCGT
TGAGCACCGCCGCCGCAAGGAATGGTGCATGCAAGGAGATGGCGCCCAACAGTCCCCCGGCCACGGGGCC
TGCCACCATACCCACGCCGAAACAAGCGCTCATGAGCCCGAAGTGGCGAGCCCGATCTTCCCCATCGGTG
ATGTCGGCGATATAGGCGCCAGCAACCGCACCTGTGGCGCCGGTGATGCCGGCCACGATGCGTCCGGCGT
AGAGGATCGAGATCTCGATCCCGCGAAAT
Features (pLannotate 1.2.2; 15 found; start..end, strand, type, name):
      1..19      +  promoter       T7 promoter: promoter for bacteriophage T7 RNA polymerase
    108..130     +  RBS            RBS: efficient ribosome binding site from bacteriophage T7 gene 10 (Olins and Rangwala, 1989)
    183..202     +  CDS            HA (fragment): HA (human influenza hemagglutinin) epitope tag
    270..1448    +  CDS            TP53 (sequence withheld): P53_HUMAN - Also known as P53. Experimental evidence at protein level: Swiss-Prot protein existence level 1. Acts as a tumor suppressor in many tumor types; induces growth arrest or apoptosis depending on the physiological circumstances and cell type. Involved in cell cycle regulation as a trans-activator that acts to negatively regulate cell division by controlling a set of genes required for this process. One of the activated genes is an inhibitor of cyclin-dependent kinases. Apoptosis induction seems to be mediated either by stimulation of BAX and FAS antigen expression, or by repression of
   1514..1563    +  CDS            SET1 (fragment): solubility-enhancement tag derived from T7 phage gene 10B
   1571..1618    +  terminator     T7 terminator: transcription terminator for bacteriophage T7 RNA polymerase
   1644..1936    -  CDS            TcR (fragment): tetracycline efflux protein; tet; confers resistance to tetracycline
   1984..2012    -  promoter       tet promoter: E. coli promoter for tetracycline efflux protein gene
   2125..2229    +  promoter       AmpR promoter: bla
   2230..3090    +  CDS            AmpR: β-lactamase; bla; confers resistance to ampicillin, carbenicillin, and related antibiotics
   3261..3849    +  rep_origin     ori: high-copy-number ColE1/pMB1/pBR322/pUC origin of replication
   4035..4174    -  misc_feature   bom: basis of mobility region from pBR322
   4276..4467    -  CDS            rop: Rop protein, which maintains plasmids at low copy number; rop
   4484..4864    +  CDS            YPB1_ECOLX: Protein predicted: Swiss-Prot protein existence level 4. From Escherichia coli.
   5106..6006    -  CDS            TcR (fragment): tetracycline efflux protein; tet; confers resistance to tetracycline
