[The description below was written by a language model from this plasmid's Addgene catalogue record and pLannotate feature annotations shown in this document.]
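Description:
HIS-HA-CMYC P53 is a 6,027 bp bacterial expression plasmid that produces human p53 (TP53) with three N-terminal tags in E. coli. It is built on the pET His6 Sumo TEV LIC cloning vector (2S-T), from which the SUMO fusion partner and TEV protease site were removed, so the tags sit directly upstream of p53 with no recorded cleavage site. The insert was placed between NdeI and BamHI sites, both destroyed during cloning. The plasmid is maintained through a ColE1/pMB1-type origin and selected with ampicillin through the β-lactamase gene and its own promoter. The annotation also picks up pBR322-derived backbone elements: the bom mobilisation region, the rop gene, a tet promoter and two fragments of the tetracycline resistance gene, which are remnants rather than a functional marker. The catalogue lists the plasmid as high copy, although rop is normally associated with reduced copy number.

Expression is driven by a T7 promoter followed by the phage T7 gene 10 ribosome binding site, and ends at a T7 terminator, so production requires a host that supplies T7 RNA polymerase. No lac operator or lacI gene appears in the feature table. The 1,314 bp insert encodes a His tag, an HA epitope and a c-Myc epitope ahead of the p53 coding sequence. The automated annotation detected only a partial HA match and the TP53 open reading frame, so the His and Myc tags rest on the catalogue description. The short "SET1" fragment between the p53 coding sequence and the terminator is probably residual T7 gene 10-derived vector sequence rather than a fusion partner.

The stated purpose is to make triple-tagged p53 for pulldown assays. The associated publication describes a sensitive assay of UBE3A ubiquitin ligase activity, which suggests the protein serves as a substrate there. The His tag allows metal-affinity capture, and the HA and Myc epitopes allow antibody-based capture or detection.
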