Addgene plasmid #233738: HIS-HA-CMYC P53
Purpose: expresses HIS-HA-CMYC triple tagged P53 for pulldown assay
Depositing lab: Albert Keung. Depositing organization: North Carolina State University. Publication: A high sensitivity assay of UBE3A ubiquitin ligase activity. Han L, Begum Yagci Z, Keung AJ. Methods. 2025 Mar;235:92-99. doi: 10.1016/j.ymeth.2025.02.002. Epub 2025 Feb 9. PubMed 39933617.
Backbone
  Vector backbone: pET His6 Sumo TEV LIC cloning vector (2S-T)
  Backbone manufacturer: Scott Gradia (Addgene plasmid # 29711)
  Backbone size w/o insert (bp): 5101
  Total vector size (bp): 6027
  Modifications to backbone: removed SUMO and TEV site
  Vector type: Bacterial Expression
Growth in bacteria
  Bacterial resistance: Ampicillin, 100 μg/mL
  Growth temperature: 37°C
  Growth strain: DH5alpha
  Copy number: High Copy
Gene/Insert
  Gene/Insert name: HIS-HA-CMYC-p53
  Species: H. sapiens (human)
  Insert size (bp): 1314
  Entrez Gene: TP53 (a.k.a. BCC7, BMFS5, LFS1, P53, TRP53)
  Promoter: T7
  Tag / fusion protein: HIS-HA-CMYC (N terminal on insert)
  Cloning method: Restriction Enzyme; 5′ cloning site NdeI (destroyed during cloning); 3′ cloning site BamHI (destroyed during cloning)
  Sequencing primers: 5′ taatacgactcactatagg
Terms and licenses: Academic/Nonprofit Terms; Industry Terms: Not Available to Industry
How to cite: HIS-HA-CMYC P53 was a gift from Albert Keung (Addgene plasmid # 233738 ; http://n2t.net/addgene:233738 ; RRID:Addgene_233738)
